Addgene plasmid #19340: pFA6a-his3-P41nmt1-3FLAG
Depositing lab: Eishi Noguchi. Depositing organization: Drexel University. Publication: A vector system for genomic FLAG epitope-tagging in Schizosaccharomyces pombe. Noguchi C, Garabedian MV, Malik M, Noguchi E. Biotechnol J. 2008 Oct;3(9-10):1280-5. doi: 10.1002/biot.200800140. PubMed 18729046.
Backbone
  Vector backbone: pFA6a-kanMX6-P41nmt1-3FLAG
  Backbone size w/o insert (bp): 4000
  Vector type: Yeast Expression
Growth in bacteria
  Bacterial resistance: Ampicillin, 100 μg/mL
  Growth temperature: 37°C
  Growth strain: DH5alpha
  Growth instructions: DH5 alpha
  Copy number: Unknown
Gene/Insert
  Gene/Insert name: his3
  Species: S. pombe (fission yeast)
  Insert size (bp): 2000
  Entrez Gene: his3 (a.k.a. SPBC11B10.02c)
  Cloning method: Restriction Enzyme; 5′ cloning site BglII (unknown if destroyed); 3′ cloning site PmeI (unknown if destroyed)
  Sequencing primers: 5′ n/a
Terms and licenses: Academic/Nonprofit Terms; Industry Terms: Not Available to Industry
How to cite: pFA6a-his3-P41nmt1-3FLAG was a gift from Eishi Noguchi (Addgene plasmid # 19340 ; http://n2t.net/addgene:19340 ; RRID:Addgene_19340)
