[The description below was written by a language model from this plasmid's Addgene catalogue record and pLannotate feature annotations shown in this document.]
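Description:
pFA6a-his3-P41nmt1-3FLAG is a member of the pFA6a family of PCR-template plasmids used for modifying genes at their chromosomal loci in the fission yeast Schizosaccharomyces pombe. It was derived from pFA6a-kanMX6-P41nmt1-3FLAG by replacing the kanMX6 marker with an approximately 2 kb S. pombe his3 fragment, cloned between BglII and PmeI sites. The 5,992 nt depositor sequence shows a bacterial backbone with a high-copy ColE1/pUC-type origin and the β-lactamase gene, so the plasmid is maintained in E. coli under ampicillin selection. Flanking SP6 and T7 promoters and short bom, rop and lacI fragments are backbone remnants. No yeast replication origin is annotated, which fits use as a template for integration rather than as an episomal expression vector, despite the catalogue's "Yeast Expression" label.

The functional module consists of the his3 gene (imidazole acetol phosphate transaminase, on the reverse strand), which provides histidine prototrophy as the selectable marker in his3 mutant strains. It is followed by an nmt1 promoter, FLAG epitope repeats and the S. cerevisiae ADH1 terminator. The automated annotation labels the promoter as wild-type nmt1, but the plasmid name indicates the P41 version, generally understood as an attenuated, medium-strength variant of this thiamine-repressible promoter. The feature table cannot distinguish the two. The FLAG sequences are detected only as partial matches but together correspond to the 3×FLAG tag in the name. In this type of system, the marker–promoter–tag cassette is usually amplified with primers carrying homology to a target locus and integrated just upstream of a gene's coding sequence. That places the gene under thiamine-regulated control with an N-terminal 3×FLAG tag for detection or immunoprecipitation.
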