Features (pLannotate 1.2.2; 13 found; start..end, strand, type, name):
      1..19      -  promoter       SP6 promoter: promoter for bacteriophage SP6 RNA polymerase
     82..133     -  misc_feature   bom (fragment): basis of mobility region from pBR322
    235..270     -  CDS            rop (fragment): Rop protein, which maintains plasmids at low copy number; rop
    365..469     +  promoter       AmpR promoter: bla
    470..1330    +  CDS            AmpR: β-lactamase; bla; confers resistance to ampicillin, carbenicillin, and related antibiotics
   1501..2089    +  rep_origin     ori: high-copy-number ColE1/pMB1/pBR322/pUC origin of replication
   2272..2325    +  CDS            lacI (fragment): lac repressor; lacI; The lac repressor binds to the lac operator to inhibit transcription in E. coli. This inhibition can be relieved by adding lactose or isopropyl-β-D-thiogalactopyranoside (IPTG).
   2347..2365    +  promoter       T7 promoter: promoter for bacteriophage T7 RNA polymerase
   2738..4191    -  CDS            S. pombe his3: imidazole acetol phosphate transaminase, required for histidine biosynthesis; Schizosaccharomyces pombe his3
   4456..5617    +  promoter       nmt1 promoter: wild-type nmt1 promoter from Schizosaccharomyces pombe, conferring strong thiamine-repressible expression
   5638..5658    +  CDS            FLAG (fragment): FLAG® epitope tag, followed by an enterokinase cleavage site
   5659..5702    +  CDS            3xFLAG (fragment): three tandem FLAG® epitope tags
   5730..5917    +  terminator     ADH1 terminator: S. cerevisiae ADH1; transcription terminator for the S. cerevisiae alcohol dehydrogenase 1 (ADH1) gene
>Addgene plasmid #19340 | pFA6a-his3-P41nmt1-3FLAG | depositor full sequence | sequence record 8995 | Author sequence
TCTATAGTGTCACCTAAATCGTATGTGTATGATACATAAGGTTATGTATTAATTGTAGCCGCGTTCTAAC
GACAATATGTCCATATGGTGCACTCTCAGTACAATCTGCTCTGATGCCGCATAGTTAAGCCAGCCCCGAC
ACCCGCCAACACCCGCTGACGCGCCCTGACGGGCTTGTCTGCTCCCGGCATCCGCTTACAGACAAGCTGT
GACCGTCTCCGGGAGCTGCATGTGTCAGAGGTTTTCACCGTCATCACCGAAACGCGCGAGACGAAAGGGC
CTCGTGATACGCCTATTTTTATAGGTTAATGTCATGATAATAATGGTTTCTTAGACGTCAGGTGGCACTT
TTCGGGGAAATGTGCGCGGAACCCCTATTTGTTTATTTTTCTAAATACATTCAAATATGTATCCGCTCAT
GAGACAATAACCCTGATAAATGCTTCAATAATATTGAAAAAGGAAGAGTATGAGTATTCAACATTTCCGT
GTCGCCCTTATTCCCTTTTTTGCGGCATTTTGCCTTCCTGTTTTTGCTCACCCAGAAACGCTGGTGAAAG
TAAAAGATGCTGAAGATCAGTTGGGTGCACGAGTGGGTTACATCGAACTGGATCTCAACAGCGGTAAGAT
CCTTGAGAGTTTTCGCCCCGAAGAACGTTTTCCAATGATGAGCACTTTTAAAGTTCTGCTATGTGGCGCG
GTATTATCCCGTATTGACGCCGGGCAAGAGCAACTCGGTCGCCGCATACACTATTCTCAGAATGACTTGG
TTGAGTACTCACCAGTCACAGAAAAGCATCTTACGGATGGCATGACAGTAAGAGAATTATGCAGTGCTGC
CATAACCATGAGTGATAACACTGCGGCCAACTTACTTCTGACAACGATCGGAGGACCGAAGGAGCTAACC
GCTTTTTTGCACAACATGGGGGATCATGTAACTCGCCTTGATCGTTGGGAACCGGAGCTGAATGAAGCCA
TACCAAACGACGAGCGTGACACCACGATGCCTGTAGCAATGGCAACAACGTTGCGCAAACTATTAACTGG
CGAACTACTTACTCTAGCTTCCCGGCAACAATTAATAGACTGGATGGAGGCGGATAAAGTTGCAGGACCA
CTTCTGCGCTCGGCCCTTCCGGCTGGCTGGTTTATTGCTGATAAATCTGGAGCCGGTGAGCGTGGGTCTC
GCGGTATCATTGCAGCACTGGGGCCAGATGGTAAGCCCTCCCGTATCGTAGTTATCTACACGACGGGGAG
TCAGGCAACTATGGATGAACGAAATAGACAGATCGCTGAGATAGGTGCCTCACTGATTAAGCATTGGTAA
CTGTCAGACCAAGTTTACTCATATATACTTTAGATTGATTTAAAACTTCATTTTTAATTTAAAAGGATCT
AGGTGAAGATCCTTTTTGATAATCTCATGACCAAAATCCCTTAACGTGAGTTTTCGTTCCACTGAGCGTC
AGACCCCGTAGAAAAGATCAAAGGATCTTCTTGAGATCCTTTTTTTCTGCGCGTAATCTGCTGCTTGCAA
ACAAAAAAACCACCGCTACCAGCGGTGGTTTGTTTGCCGGATCAAGAGCTACCAACTCTTTTTCCGAAGG
TAACTGGCTTCAGCAGAGCGCAGATACCAAATACTGTCCTTCTAGTGTAGCCGTAGTTAGGCCACCACTT
CAAGAACTCTGTAGCACCGCCTACATACCTCGCTCTGCTAATCCTGTTACCAGTGGCTGCTGCCAGTGGC
GATAAGTCGTGTCTTACCGGGTTGGACTCAAGACGATAGTTACCGGATAAGGCGCAGCGGTCGGGCTGAA
CGGGGGGTTCGTGCACACAGCCCAGCTTGGAGCGAACGACCTACACCGAACTGAGATACCTACAGCGTGA
GCATTGAGAAAGCGCCACGCTTCCCGAAGGGAGAAAGGCGGACAGGTATCCGGTAAGCGGCAGGGTCGGA
ACAGGAGAGCGCACGAGGGAGCTTCCAGGGGGAAACGCCTGGTATCTTTATAGTCCTGTCGGGTTTCGCC
ACCTCTGACTTGAGCGTCGATTTTTGTGATGCTCGTCAGGGGGGCGGAGCCTATGGAAAAACGCCAGCAA
CGCGGCCTTTTTACGGTTCCTGGCCTTTTGCTGGCCTTTTGCTCACATGTTCTTTCCTGCGTTATCCCCT
GATTCTGTGGATAACCGTATTACCGCCTTTGAGTGAGCTGATACCGCTCGCCGCAGCCGAACGACCGAGC
GCAGCGAGTCAGTGAGCGAGGAAGCGGAAGAGCGCCCAATACGCAAACCGCCTCTCCCCGCGCGTTGGCC
GATTCATTAATGCAGGTTAACCTGGCTTATCGAAATTAATACGACTCACTATAGGGAGACCGGCAGATCC
GCGGCCGCATAGGCCACTAGTGGATCTGATATCATCGATGAATTCGAGCTCGTTTAAACTCTATGCAAAG
CTAACGAATCTTTAATTCTTTTATTACACGGGTTATAATCCTTTAAATTAGCGTAACTCCTTTACAAAAT
TAAAAATAACATCTTTTCATTGCTTATCGAACTATACGGAAACACACCAAAAAGGAAGAAAACGTATTTT
AATAAAGAAAGAAGGAATGCAAGCGCAATTAGCGAACACAAAATATATTGGGTACATCAGAAAAGAAATG
TGACGAGTCCGGAAGGGGAAAGGAAAGAGTTATAATTTGTCTAATTGAAACGTTCTAATAGGCCAGAAAA
GGAAACCTCATTTTTTTGTATAGTATTCCTGCAATACAAGTTTAATAGTTTTTAGTAATATCGTATTCTC
TTCTTCTGTGCCAACAGTGATACGCAATGCTCCTTCGCAAAGAGGCTCTGTACCTCTAAATCTAACAACG
ACTTTGTGCATCGTGGCCATTTGTAAATAAAGATATTTTGCGGCATCGTTACTAGGCTTACCTCCTTCTG
GTCTATCTAAAACCTGAATGAGGATAAAATTTGCATCATAACCACCTATAATCTTGCCCATTCCTTTAAT
GGTAGTAAGCTCTTTGCAAAGACGAACTCTTTGCTGTATAATAGCATCTCTATATGTATGCATTTTATCA
ATCGACTGAGGGGATAAAGCATCCAAAGCTAAACGAGAGGTGGGTTCGCTAATGTTATAAGGAGCCTTTA
ATGAGTTCATAATGGTAGCAATAGGTTTACTTGTCAAACAAAATCCGATACTAAACATCATAGTTAGTAA
AGAAATAATATTAATGCTTAAAAGCTTAGATTAACTTACCGAATTCCTGCTAGACCGAAAGATTTCGAAA
GGGTTTGGCAAACAGCAAGGTTTGGATATTCATTGACAAGAGTTAAGGCAGACATATCGGGAGCAGAGAA
ATCAATATAGGCCTCATCGACGACAACGATTCCATTCCATGTAGGGTGCTCCAAAATCTTCTTAATATCC
TCGAGTTTAAGAGCCTTAGCTGTTGGATTACCAGGGGAACAAGCAAAAAAGACTTTGATGGCACTATCTT
TAGAAAGTGTTTCGCAAATAGCATCGACGTTCAAATTGAAATCTGGTTCAAGGAGAACCTTAACAACCTC
AACATCGTTGATTTTTGCAGAGACCGTATACATTCCGTACGAAGGTGGACACATCAAAATCTTATCTTTT
CCAGGAATACAAGAAATGCGAATTAAGGAGTCAATAATTTCATCGCTGCCAACACCCATGCAAATGTTAT
CTGGTGTTAGTGGCTTGGTAATGGAAAGCTCTTTGTTTCTCAAATCACATAATCTTTGCTTTACTTCGAT
CTGTCTAGGATCCGGATAACGATTGAATTCCACACCGTCCACGGAAATAACCGAACCATAAGCACATTCA
TTGGCATCAAGAAGGACACCTCTATTAAGATTAGCAAAAAATATATAGGCGAGAAAAGGGTAAAAAACAA
CAAAGGCCTGAAATCGCCAGCTCCAACAACAACAGTAAACAGGGAGTACTTCATTGCTTTCCAAGCAGCT
AATAAAATATCTTTCTAGAAGTAGCCCTCATATCAATTATTACCCAAATATAAAGATAAAACATACTCAG
AGAAGTCACTATATTCTATGTTAATATATATCACGCTTTCTAGTTTATCAAGTTATTACATACTCTCTCG
CACAGCGATAAGGCTGAAGTTCTAAGATATTTTTACGAAGACAAGTATTCAAATCAAACATCGTATCTCT
TTCGATGTGTTTTTGTTAAAGTAAGAAGAAAGCGATCGATGAGATTAATTAATAATTAACCTAAGATGCA
GGTGATATCTATAAATATATAGTGTGTAGCAATGTGAGTCTTTAATTCATTACAACGTGTATCACCGTGT
CATTATATCCAATAAATTCAGAAACCTGAAGAGGAAAGAGAAATAAAGCTCCATATGTCTTTCATTTCCA
AATACAATTATAAGTGCAATAGTAAAGAAAACGTTGAAAGAGATCTCGCCATAAAAGACAGAATAAGTCA
TCAGCGGTTGTTTCATTTCCTATATTTTTTTTTTATTTTTTTATTTTTTAATAAGGGAAAATTTAACGTC
TAAGGATACAGAAGATTGTTAGCACATTAAAGTAATAAAGGCTTAAGTAGTAAGTGCCTTAGCATGTTAT
TGTATTTCAAAGGACATAATCTAAAATAATAACAATATCATTTCTCACAAGTTATTCAATTTTCTTTTTT
TTTTCTAATAATATCAAGAATGTATTATTTGTTTGACATAAGTCAACTAATTTATTTAATATGCTGGATT
AATCTTGCAGACATGTAAATTAACAAGTTTTAGTCAAATAACGTTGAAGTTTCAATGAACTCAAATAATT
TCTCTTTTTTTTTATATAACCATATATGTCTAATCTGATTTATATTTTCCGCAGGATCAACTGAAGTTAT
GACATTTGGATTGGATCACTTATAACCTTGGTCGCCAAATAATACAAAAATCAGCGTTATAAAACAAAGA
AGGTTTTTGTTAAGAAATTAATCCTCTTTCTTGATAAGAAAGTTGAACCGAAATTGCAGATACTGATATA
TGAAAATAATACCCACAATTTTGGGAATAGCGCAAGCCTCAATTTAAACAATAGGTGAGGACACATGATA
ATGACCTCAATGATTGTTAGAAGAAAAGAGCCTCATTACAAAATCGAAAAATGAATGGTTGGGTACAAGT
TTCCAAAACATGGTAAAGTGGACTTTGCGTATGAGACGTAAATAGAAAAAAACACTTGTTATATGTTTTC
TAGAATTATTGTTGTCTCTTTATGGTTGGATGATGCAAAATAGTAATTTCGGTTAGTTGCTGTAAAACAC
CACGAGACAAATAGATATGGATATTTATTAAATCAGGAAAAACGTAACTCTCGGCTACTGGATGGTTCAG
TCACCCAACGATTACTGGGGAGAGAAAACAGGGCAAAAGCAAAGCTTAAAGGAATCCGATTGTCATTCGG
CAATGTGCAGCGAAACTAAAAACCGGATAATGGACCTGTTAATCGAAACATTGAAGATAAAGGAAGAGGA
ATCCTGGCATATCATCAATTGAATAAGTTGAATTAATTATTTCAATCTCATTCTCACTTTCTGACTTATA
GTCGCTTTGTTAAATCATGTCTTTAATTAATATGGACTACAAGGACGACGATGACAAGGATTACAAAGAT
GACGACGATAAGGACTATAAGGACGATGATGATAAATAGGGCGCGCCACTTCTAAATAAGCGAATTTCTT
ATGATTTATGATTTTTATTATTAAATAAGTTATAAAAAAAATAAGTGTATACAAATTTTAAAGTGACTCT
TAGGTTTTAAAACGAAAATTCTTATTCTTGAGTAACTCTTTCCTGTAGGTCAGGTTGCTTTCTCAGGTAT
AGTATGAGGTCGCTCTTATTGACCACACCTCTACCGGCAGATCCGCTAGGGATAACAGGGTAATATAGAT
CCGTCGACCTGCAGCGTACGAAGCTTCAGCTGGCGGCCGCGT
