>Addgene plasmid #19340 | pFA6a-his3-P41nmt1-3FLAG | addgene partial sequence | sequence record 25101 | SP6 5'-ATTTAGGTGACACTATAG-3'
GCGAGCTCGTCGCTGCAGGTCGACGGATCTATATTACCCTGTTATCCCTAGCGGATCTGCCGGTAGAGGT
GTGGTCAATAAGAGCGACCTCATACTATACCTGAGAAAGCAACCTGACCTACAGGAAAGAGTTACTCAAG
AATAAGAATTTTCGTTTTAAAACCTAAGAGTCACTTTAAAATTTGTATACACTTATTTTTTTTATAACTT
ATTTAATAATAAAAATCATAAATCATAAGAAATTCGCTTATTTAGAAGTGGCGCGCCCTATTTATCATCA
TCGTCCTTATAGTCCTTATCGTCGTCATCTTTGTAATCCTTGTCATCGTCGTCCTTGTAGTCCATATTAA
TTAAAGACATGATTTAACAAAGCGACTATAAGTCAGAAAGTGAGAATGAGATTGAAATAATTAATTCAAC
TTATTCAATTGATGATATGCCAGGATTCCTCTTCCTTTATCTTCAATGTTTCGATTAACAGGTCCATTAT
CCGGTTTTTAGTTTCGCTGCACATTGCCGAATGACAATCGGATTCCTTTAAGCTTTGCTTTTGCCCTGTT
TTCTCTCCCCAGTAATCGTTGGGTGACTGAACCATCCAGTAGCCGAGAGTTACGTTTTTCCTGATTTAAT
AAATATCCATATCTATTTGTCTCGTGGTGTTTTACAGCAACTAACCGAAATTACTATTTTGCATCATCCA
ACCATAAAGAGACAACAATAATTCTAGAAANNTANANCAGGGGTTTTTNCTNTTTCGCTCNCAGCGGAAG
CCCCTTTTTACGGNNTTNGGAACTGGNCCCCCCCTCCNTTTTCGATTTGGAAGGNGNCCTTTCTC
